Addgene plasmid #114074: pET-28b-T7-hAsCas12a-RVR(S542R/K548V/N552R)-NLS(nucleoplasmin)-6xHis (AAS1897)
Purpose: T7 promoter bacterial expression plasmid for human codon optimized AsCas12a-RVR(S542R/K548V/N552R) with C-terminal NLS and His-tag
Depositing lab: Keith Joung & Benjamin Kleinstiver. Depositing organization: Massachusetts General Hospital. Publication: Engineered CRISPR-Cas12a variants with increased activities and improved targeting ranges for gene, epigenetic and base editing. Kleinstiver BP, Sousa AA, Walton RT, Tak YE, Hsu JY, Clement K, Welch MM, Horng JE, Malagon-Lopez J, Scarfo I, Maus MV, Pinello L, Aryee MJ, Joung JK. Nat Biotechnol. 2019 Feb 11. pii: 10.1038/s41587-018-0011-0. doi: 10.1038/s41587-018-0011-0. PubMed 30742127.
Backbone
  Vector backbone: pET-28b-Cas9-His
  Backbone manufacturer: Schier Lab (Addgene plasmid # 47327)
  Vector type: Bacterial Expression
Growth in bacteria
  Bacterial resistance: Kanamycin, 50 μg/mL
  Growth temperature: 37°C
  Growth strain: DH5alpha
  Copy number: High Copy
Gene/Insert
  Gene/Insert name: human codon optimized AsCas12a-RVR (S542R/K548V/N552R) with C-terminal NLS and His-tag (alt name: AAS1897)
  Species: Synthetic
  Mutation: S542R, K548V and N552R
  Tag / fusion protein: NLS(nucleoplasmin) and 6xHis (C terminal on insert)
  Cloning method: Gibson Cloning
Terms and licenses: Academic/Nonprofit Terms; Industry Terms: Not Available to Industry
How to cite: pET-28b-T7-hAsCas12a-RVR(S542R/K548V/N552R)-NLS(nucleoplasmin)-6xHis (AAS1897) was a gift from Keith Joung & Benjamin Kleinstiver (Addgene plasmid # 114074 ; http://n2t.net/addgene:114074 ; RRID:Addgene_114074)
