[The description below was written by a language model from this plasmid's Addgene catalogue record and pLannotate feature annotations shown in this document.]
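Description:
pET-28b-T7-hAsCas12a-RVR(S542R/K548V/N552R)-NLS(nucleoplasmin)-6xHis (AAS1897) is a 9.2 kb bacterial expression plasmid built by Gibson cloning into a pET-28b-derived backbone that previously carried a His-tagged Cas9. It is selected with kanamycin through the aph(3')-Ia KanR gene and replicates from a ColE1/pMB1-type origin. The catalogue lists it as high copy, although the feature table also shows the pBR322 bom region and the rop gene, which normally moderates copy number in pET vectors. An f1 origin is present as well. The short TcR, AmpR promoter and SET1 fragments flagged by the annotation software are most likely backbone remnants or partial matches rather than functional elements.

The payload is a human codon-optimized open reading frame for Acidaminococcus sp. Cas12a (AsCpf1) carrying the S542R, K548V and N552R substitutions that define the RVR variant. It is fused at its C terminus to the bipartite nucleoplasmin nuclear localization signal and then a 6xHis affinity tag, which the annotation reports as a partial 9xHis match. Transcription is driven by a T7 promoter followed by a lac operator and the T7 gene 10 ribosome binding site, and ends at the T7 terminator. The plasmid-borne lacI gene supplies repressor, so expression is held off until IPTG is added in a host that provides T7 RNA polymerase.

This arrangement suits recombinant production and nickel-affinity purification of the nuclease, for example for in vitro cleavage assays or assembly of ribonucleoprotein complexes, where the NLS would direct the protein to the nucleus in eukaryotic cells. It comes from work on engineered Cas12a variants with altered targeting range and activity.
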