Features (pLannotate 1.2.2; 20 found; start..end, strand, type, name):
      5..144     -  misc_feature   bom: basis of mobility region from pBR322
    246..437     -  CDS            rop: Rop protein, which maintains plasmids at low copy number; rop
    454..834     +  CDS            YPB1_ECOLX: Protein predicted: Swiss-Prot protein existence level 4. From Escherichia coli.
    906..1197    -  CDS            TcR (fragment): tetracycline efflux protein; tet; confers resistance to tetracycline
   1212..1233    -  protein_bind   CAP binding site: CAP binding activates transcription in the presence of cAMP. E. coli catabolite activator protein
   1246..2328    -  CDS            lacI: lac repressor; lacI; The lac repressor binds to the lac operator to inhibit transcription in E. coli. This inhibition can be relieved by adding lactose or isopropyl-β-D-thiogalactopyranoside (IPTG).
   2329..2406    -  promoter       lacI promoter: lacI
   2414..2693    -  CDS            TcR (fragment): tetracycline efflux protein; tet; confers resistance to tetracycline
   2715..2733    +  promoter       T7 promoter: promoter for bacteriophage T7 RNA polymerase
   2734..2758    +  protein_bind   lac operator: The lac repressor binds to the lac operator to inhibit transcription in E. coli. This inhibition can be relieved by adding lactose or isopropyl-β-D-thiogalactopyranoside (IPTG). lac repressor encoded by lacI
   2773..2795    +  RBS            RBS: efficient ribosome binding site from bacteriophage T7 gene 10 (Olins and Rangwala, 1989)
   2808..6725    +  CDS            AsCpf1: CRISPR-associated protein from Acidaminococcus sp. BV3L6 (Zetsche et al., 2015)
   6726..6773    +  CDS            nucleoplasmin NLS: bipartite nuclear localization signal from nucleoplasmin
   6792..6809    +  CDS            9xHis (fragment): 9xHis affinity tag
   6819..6868    +  CDS            SET1 (fragment): solubility-enhancement tag derived from T7 phage gene 10B
   6876..6923    +  terminator     T7 terminator: transcription terminator for bacteriophage T7 RNA polymerase
   6960..7388    +  rep_origin     f1 ori (sequence partly withheld): f1 bacteriophage origin of replication; arrow indicates direction of (+) strand synthesis
   7441..7498    +  promoter       AmpR promoter (fragment): bla
   7507..8322    -  CDS            KanR: aminoglycoside phosphotransferase; aph(3')-Ia; confers resistance to kanamycin in bacteria or G418 (Geneticin®) in eukaryotes
   8444..9032    +  rep_origin     ori: high-copy-number ColE1/pMB1/pBR322/pUC origin of replication
>Addgene plasmid #114074 | pET-28b-T7-hAsCas12a-RVR(S542R/K548V/N552R)-NLS(nucleoplasmin)-6xHis (AAS1897) | addgene full sequence | sequence record 220510 | Addgene NGS Result
AGCGCCTGATGCGGTATTTTCTCCTTACGCATCTGTGCGGTATTTCACACCGCAATGGTGCACTCTCAGT
ACAATCTGCTCTGATGCCGCATAGTTAAGCCAGTATACACTCCGCTATCGCTACGTGACTGGGTCATGGC
TGCGCCCCGACACCCGCCAACACCCGCTGACGCGCCCTGACGGGCTTGTCTGCTCCCGGCATCCGCTTAC
AGACAAGCTGTGACCGTCTCCGGGAGCTGCATGTGTCAGAGGTTTTCACCGTCATCACCGAAACGCGCGA
GGCAGCTGCGGTAAAGCTCATCAGCGTGGTCGTGAAGCGATTCACAGATGTCTGCCTGTTCATCCGCGTC
CAGCTCGTTGAGTTTCTCCAGAAGCGTTAATGTCTGGCTTCTGATAAAGCGGGCCATGTTAAGGGCGGTT
TTTTCCTGTTTGGTCACTGATGCCTCCGTGTAAGGGGGATTTCTGTTCATGGGGGTAATGATACCGATGA
AACGAGAGAGGATGCTCACGATACGGGTTACTGATGATGAACATGCCCGGTTACTGGAACGTTGTGAGGG
TAAACAACTGGCGGTATGGATGCGGCGGGACCAGAGAAAAATCACTCAGGGTCAATGCCAGCGCTTCGTT
AATACAGATGTAGGTGTTCCACAGGGTAGCCAGCAGCATCCTGCGATGCAGATCCGGAACATAATGGTGC
AGGGCGCTGACTTCCGCGTTTCCAGACTTTACGAAACACGGAAACCGAAGACCATTCATGTTGTTGCTCA
GGTCGCAGACGTTTTGCAGCAGCAGTCGCTTCACGTTCGCTCGCGTATCGGTGATTCATTCTGCTAACCA
GTAAGGCAACCCCGCCAGCCTAGCCGGGTCCTCAACGACAGGAGCACGATCATGCGCACCCGTGGGGCCG
CCATGCCGGCGATAATGGCCTGCTTCTCGCCGAAACGTTTGGTGGCGGGACCAGTGACGAAGGCTTGAGC
GAGGGCGTGCAAGATTCCGAATACCGCAAGCGACAGGCCGATCATCGTCGCGCTCCAGCGAAAGCGGTCC
TCGCCGAAAATGACCCAGAGCGCTGCCGGCACCTGTCCTACGAGTTGCATGATAAAGAAGACAGTCATAA
GTGCGGCGACGATAGTCATGCCCCGCGCCCACCGGAAGGAGCTGACTGGGTTGAAGGCTCTCAAGGGCAT
CGGTCGAGATCCCGGTGCCTAATGAGTGAGCTAACTTACATTAATTGCGTTGCGCTCACTGCCCGCTTTC
CAGTCGGGAAACCTGTCGTGCCAGCTGCATTAATGAATCGGCCAACGCGCGGGGAGAGGCGGTTTGCGTA
TTGGGCGCCAGGGTGGTTTTTCTTTTCACCAGTGAGACGGGCAACAGCTGATTGCCCTTCACCGCCTGGC
CCTGAGAGAGTTGCAGCAAGCGGTCCACGCTGGTTTGCCCCAGCAGGCGAAAATCCTGTTTGATGGTGGT
TAACGGCGGGATATAACATGAGCTGTCTTCGGTATCGTCGTATCCCACTACCGAGATATCCGCACCAACG
CGCAGCCCGGACTCGGTAATGGCGCGCATTGCGCCCAGCGCCATCTGATCGTTGGCAACCAGCATCGCAG
TGGGAACGATGCCCTCATTCAGCATTTGCATGGTTTGTTGAAAACCGGACATGGCACTCCAGTCGCCTTC
CCGTTCCGCTATCGGCTGAATTTGATTGCGAGTGAGATATTTATGCCAGCCAGCCAGACGCAGACGCGCC
GAGACAGAACTTAATGGGCCCGCTAACAGCGCGATTTGCTGGTGACCCAATGCGACCAGATGCTCCACGC
CCAGTCGCGTACCGTCTTCATGGGAGAAAATAATACTGTTGATGGGTGTCTGGTCAGAGACATCAAGAAA
TAACGCCGGAACATTAGTGCAGGCAGCTTCCACAGCAATGGCATCCTGGTCATCCAGCGGATAGTTAATG
ATCAGCCCACTGACGCGTTGCGCGAGAAGATTGTGCACCGCCGCTTTACAGGCTTCGACGCCGCTTCGTT
CTACCATCGACACCACCACGCTGGCACCCAGTTGATCGGCGCGAGATTTAATCGCCGCGACAATTTGCGA
CGGCGCGTGCAGGGCCAGACTGGAGGTGGCAACGCCAATCAGCAACGACTGTTTGCCCGCCAGTTGTTGT
GCCACGCGGTTGGGAATGTAATTCAGCTCCGCCATCGCCGCTTCCACTTTTTCCCGCGTTTTCGCAGAAA
CGTGGCTGGCCTGGTTCACCACGCGGGAAACGGTCTGATAAGAGACACCGGCATACTCTGCGACATCGTA
TAACGTTACTGGTTTCACATTCACCACCCTGAATTGACTCTCTTCCGGGCGCTATCATGCCATACCGCGA
AAGGTTTTGCGCCATTCGATGGTGTCCGGGATCTCGACGCTCTCCCTTATGCGACTCCTGCATTAGGAAG
CAGCCCAGTAGTAGGTTGAGGCCGTTGAGCACCGCCGCCGCAAGGAATGGTGCATGCAAGGAGATGGCGC
CCAACAGTCCCCCGGCCACGGGGCCTGCCACCATACCCACGCCGAAACAAGCGCTCATGAGCCCGAAGTG
GCGAGCCCGATCTTCCCCATCGGTGATGTCGGCGATATAGGCGCCAGCAACCGCACCTGTGGCGCCGGTG
ATGCCGGCCACGATGCGTCCGGCGTAGAGGATCGAGATCTCGATCCCGCGAAATTAATACGACTCACTAT
AGGGGAATTGTGAGCGGATAACAATTCCCCTCTAGAAATAATTTTGTTTAACTTTAAGAAGGAGATATAC
CATGGGCACACAGTTCGAGGGCTTTACCAACCTGTATCAGGTGAGCAAGACACTGCGGTTTGAGCTGATC
CCACAGGGCAAGACCCTGAAGCACATCCAGGAGCAGGGCTTCATCGAGGAGGACAAGGCCCGCAATGATC
ACTACAAGGAGCTGAAGCCCATCATCGATCGGATCTACAAGACCTATGCCGACCAGTGCCTGCAGCTGGT
GCAGCTGGATTGGGAGAACCTGAGCGCCGCCATCGACTCCTATAGAAAGGAGAAAACCGAGGAGACAAGG
AACGCCCTGATCGAGGAGCAGGCCACATATCGCAATGCCATCCACGACTACTTCATCGGCCGGACAGACA
ACCTGACCGATGCCATCAATAAGAGACACGCCGAGATCTACAAGGGCCTGTTCAAGGCCGAGCTGTTTAA
TGGCAAGGTGCTGAAGCAGCTGGGCACCGTGACCACAACCGAGCACGAGAACGCCCTGCTGCGGAGCTTC
GACAAGTTTACAACCTACTTCTCCGGCTTTTATGAGAACAGGAAGAACGTGTTCAGCGCCGAGGATATCA
GCACAGCCATCCCACACCGCATCGTGCAGGACAACTTCCCCAAGTTTAAGGAGAATTGTCACATCTTCAC
ACGCCTGATCACCGCCGTGCCCAGCCTGCGGGAGCACTTTGAGAACGTGAAGAAGGCCATCGGCATCTTC
GTGAGCACCTCCATCGAGGAGGTGTTTTCCTTCCCTTTTTATAACCAGCTGCTGACACAGACCCAGATCG
ACCTGTATAACCAGCTGCTGGGAGGAATCTCTCGGGAGGCAGGCACCGAGAAGATCAAGGGCCTGAACGA
GGTGCTGAATCTGGCCATCCAGAAGAATGATGAGACAGCCCACATCATCGCCTCCCTGCCACACAGATTC
ATCCCCCTGTTTAAGCAGATCCTGTCCGATAGGAACACCCTGTCTTTCATCCTGGAGGAGTTTAAGAGCG
ACGAGGAAGTGATCCAGTCCTTCTGCAAGTACAAGACACTGCTGAGAAACGAGAACGTGCTGGAGACAGC
CGAGGCCCTGTTTAACGAGCTGAACAGCATCGACCTGACACACATCTTCATCAGCCACAAGAAGCTGGAG
ACAATCAGCAGCGCCCTGTGCGACCACTGGGATACACTGAGGAATGCCCTGTATGAGCGGAGAATCTCCG
AGCTGACAGGCAAGATCACCAAGTCTGCCAAGGAGAAGGTGCAGCGCAGCCTGAAGCACGAGGATATCAA
CCTGCAGGAGATCATCTCTGCCGCAGGCAAGGAGCTGAGCGAGGCCTTCAAGCAGAAAACCAGCGAGATC
CTGTCCCACGCACACGCCGCCCTGGATCAGCCACTGCCTACAACCCTGAAGAAGCAGGAGGAGAAGGAGA
TCCTGAAGTCTCAGCTGGACAGCCTGCTGGGCCTGTACCACCTGCTGGACTGGTTTGCCGTGGATGAGTC
CAACGAGGTGGACCCCGAGTTCTCTGCCCGGCTGACCGGCATCAAGCTGGAGATGGAGCCTTCTCTGAGC
TTCTACAACAAGGCCAGAAATTATGCCACCAAGAAGCCCTACTCCGTGGAGAAGTTCAAGCTGAACTTTC
AGATGCCTACACTGGCCAGAGGCTGGGACGTGAATGTGGAGAAGAACAGAGGCGCCATCCTGTTTGTGAA
GAACGGCCTGTACTATCTGGGCATCATGCCAAAGCAGAAGGGCAGGTATAAGGCCCTGAGCTTCGAGCCC
ACAGAGAAAACCAGCGAGGGCTTTGATAAGATGTACTATGACTACTTCCCTGATGCCGCCAAGATGATCC
CAAAGTGCAGCACCCAGCTGAAGGCCGTGACAGCCCACTTTCAGACCCACACAACCCCCATCCTGCTGTC
CAACAATTTCATCGAGCCTCTGGAGATCACAAAGGAGATCTACGACCTGAACAATCCTGAGAAGGAGCCA
AAGAAGTTTCAGACAGCCTACGCCAAGAAAACCGGCGACCAGAAGGGCTACAGAGAGGCCCTGTGCAAGT
GGATCGACTTCACAAGGGATTTTCTGTCCAAGTATACCAAGACAACCTCTATCGATCTGTCTAGCCTGCG
GCCATCCTCTCAGTATAAGGACCTGGGCGAGTACTATGCCGAGCTGAATCCCCTGCTGTACCACATCAGC
TTCCAGAGAATCGCCGAGAAGGAGATCATGGATGCCGTGGAGACAGGCAAGCTGTACCTGTTCCAGATCT
ATAACAAGGACTTTGCCAAGGGCCACCACGGCAAGCCTAATCTGCACACACTGTATTGGACCGGCCTGTT
TTCTCCAGAGAACCTGGCCAAGACAAGCATCAAGCTGAATGGCCAGGCCGAGCTGTTCTACCGCCCTAAG
TCCAGGATGAAGAGGATGGCACACCGGCTGGGAGAGAAGATGCTGAACAAGAAGCTGAAGGATCAGAAAA
CCCCAATCCCCGACACCCTGTACCAGGAGCTGTACGACTATGTGAATCACAGACTGTCCCACGACCTGTC
TGATGAGGCCAGGGCCCTGCTGCCCAACGTGATCACCAAGGAGGTGTCTCACGAGATCATCAAGGATAGG
CGCTTTACCAGCGACAAGTTCTTTTTCCACGTGCCTATCACACTGAACTATCAGGCCGCCAATTCCCCAT
CTAAGTTCAACCAGAGGGTGAATGCCTACCTGAAGGAGCACCCCGAGACACCTATCATCGGCATCGATCG
GGGCGAGAGAAACCTGATCTATATCACAGTGATCGACTCCACCGGCAAGATCCTGGAGCAGCGGAGCCTG
AACACCATCCAGCAGTTTGATTACCAGAAGAAGCTGGACAACAGGGAGAAGGAGAGGGTGGCAGCAAGGC
AGGCCTGGTCTGTGGTGGGCACAATCAAGGATCTGAAGCAGGGCTATCTGAGCCAGGTCATCCACGAGAT
CGTGGACCTGATGATCCACTACCAGGCCGTGGTGGTGCTGGAGAACCTGAATTTCGGCTTTAAGAGCAAG
AGGACCGGCATCGCCGAGAAGGCCGTGTACCAGCAGTTCGAGAAGATGCTGATCGATAAGCTGAATTGCC
TGGTGCTGAAGGACTATCCAGCAGAGAAAGTGGGAGGCGTGCTGAACCCATACCAGCTGACAGACCAGTT
CACCTCCTTTGCCAAGATGGGCACCCAGTCTGGCTTCCTGTTTTACGTGCCTGCCCCATATACATCTAAG
ATCGATCCCCTGACCGGCTTCGTGGACCCCTTCGTGTGGAAAACCATCAAGAATCACGAGAGCCGCAAGC
ACTTCCTGGAGGGCTTCGACTTTCTGCACTACGACGTGAAAACCGGCGACTTCATCCTGCACTTTAAGAT
GAACAGAAATCTGTCCTTCCAGAGGGGCCTGCCCGGCTTTATGCCTGCATGGGATATCGTGTTCGAGAAG
AACGAGACACAGTTTGACGCCAAGGGCACCCCTTTCATCGCCGGCAAGAGAATCGTGCCAGTGATCGAGA
ATCACAGATTCACCGGCAGATACCGGGACCTGTATCCTGCCAACGAGCTGATCGCCCTGCTGGAGGAGAA
GGGCATCGTGTTCAGGGATGGCTCCAACATCCTGCCAAAGCTGCTGGAGAATGACGATTCTCACGCCATC
GACACGATGGTGGCCCTGATCCGCAGCGTGCTGCAGATGCGGAACTCCAATGCCGCCACAGGCGAGGACT
ATATCAACAGCCCCGTGCGCGATCTGAATGGCGTGTGCTTCGACTCCCGGTTTCAGAACCCAGAGTGGCC
AATGGACGCCGATGCCAATGGCGCCTACCACATCGCCCTGAAGGGCCAGCTGCTGCTGAATCACCTGAAG
GAGAGCAAGGATCTGAAGCTGCAGAACGGCATCTCCAATCAGGACTGGCTGGCCTACATCCAGGAGCTGC
GCAACAAAAGGCCGGCGGCCACGAAAAAGGCCGGCCAGGCAAAAAAGAAAAAGGGAGCGGCCGCACTCGA
GCACCACCACCACCACCACTGAGATCCGGCTGCTAACAAAGCCCGAAAGGAAGCTGAGTTGGCTGCTGCC
ACCGCTGAGCAATAACTAGCATAACCCCTTGGGGCCTCTAAACGGGTCTTGAGGGGTTTTTTGCTGAAAG
GAGGAACTATATCCGGATTGGCGAATGGG
[124 nt withheld, positions 6960-7083]
C
[91 nt withheld, positions 7085-7175]
A
[49 nt withheld, positions 7177-7225]
CCTTTGACGTTGGAGTCCACGTTCTTT
[37 nt withheld, positions 7253-7289]
ACCCTATCTCGGTCTATTCTTTTGATTTATAAGGGATTTTGCCGATTTCGGCCTATTGGTTAAAAAATGA
GCTGATTTAACAAAAATTTAACGCGAATTTTAACAAAATATTAACGCTTACAATTTAGGTGGCACTTTTC
GGGGAAATGTGCGCGGAACCCCTATTTGTTTATTTTTCTAAATACATTCAAATATGTATCCGCTCATGAA
TTAATTCTTAGAAAAACTCATCGAGCATCAAATGAAACTGCAATTTATTCATATCAGGATTATCAATACC
ATATTTTTGAAAAAGCCGTTTCTGTAATGAAGGAGAAAACTCACCGAGGCAGTTCCATAGGATGGCAAGA
TCCTGGTATCGGTCTGCGATTCCGACTCGTCCAACATCAATACAACCTATTAATTTCCCCTCGTCAAAAA
TAAGGTTATCAAGTGAGAAATCACCATGAGTGACGACTGAATCCGGTGAGAATGGCAAAAGTTTATGCAT
TTCTTTCCAGACTTGTTCAACAGGCCAGCCATTACGCTCGTCATCAAAATCACTCGCATCAACCAAACCG
TTATTCATTCGTGATTGCGCCTGAGCGAGACGAAATACGCGATCGCTGTTAAAAGGACAATTACAAACAG
GAATCGAATGCAACCGGCGCAGGAACACTGCCAGCGCATCAACAATATTTTCACCTGAATCAGGATATTC
TTCTAATACCTGGAATGCTGTTTTCCCGGGGATCGCAGTGGTGAGTAACCATGCATCATCAGGAGTACGG
ATAAAATGCTTGATGGTCGGAAGAGGCATAAATTCCGTCAGCCAGTTTAGTCTGACCATCTCATCTGTAA
CATCATTGGCAACGCTACCTTTGCCATGTTTCAGAAACAACTCTGGCGCATCGGGCTTCCCATACAATCG
ATAGATTGTCGCACCTGATTGCCCGACATTATCGCGAGCCCATTTATACCCATATAAATCAGCATCCATG
TTGGAATTTAATCGCGGCCTAGAGCAAGACGTTTCCCGTTGAATATGGCTCATAACACCCCTTGTATTAC
TGTTTATGTAAGCAGACAGTTTTATTGTTCATGACCAAAATCCCTTAACGTGAGTTTTCGTTCCACTGAG
CGTCAGACCCCGTAGAAAAGATCAAAGGATCTTCTTGAGATCCTTTTTTTCTGCGCGTAATCTGCTGCTT
GCAAACAAAAAAACCACCGCTACCAGCGGTGGTTTGTTTGCCGGATCAAGAGCTACCAACTCTTTTTCCG
AAGGTAACTGGCTTCAGCAGAGCGCAGATACCAAATACTGTCCTTCTAGTGTAGCCGTAGTTAGGCCACC
ACTTCAAGAACTCTGTAGCACCGCCTACATACCTCGCTCTGCTAATCCTGTTACCAGTGGCTGCTGCCAG
TGGCGATAAGTCGTGTCTTACCGGGTTGGACTCAAGACGATAGTTACCGGATAAGGCGCAGCGGTCGGGC
TGAACGGGGGGTTCGTGCACACAGCCCAGCTTGGAGCGAACGACCTACACCGAACTGAGATACCTACAGC
GTGAGCTATGAGAAAGCGCCACGCTTCCCGAAGGGAGAAAGGCGGACAGGTATCCGGTAAGCGGCAGGGT
CGGAACAGGAGAGCGCACGAGGGAGCTTCCAGGGGGAAACGCCTGGTATCTTTATAGTCCTGTCGGGTTT
CGCCACCTCTGACTTGAGCGTCGATTTTTGTGATGCTCGTCAGGGGGGCGGAGCCTATGGAAAAACGCCA
GCAACGCGGCCTTTTTACGGTTCCTGGCCTTTTGCTGGCCTTTTGCTCACATGTTCTTTCCTGCGTTATC
CCCTGATTCTGTGGATAACCGTATTACCGCCTTTGAGTGAGCTGATACCGCTCGCCGCAGCCGAACGACC
GAGCGCAGCGAGTCAGTGAGCGAGGAAGCGGAAG
